Addgene plasmid #106136: pCfB6580
Purpose: (Empty Backbone) EasyCloneYALI system-based yeast integrative vector carrying loxP-flanked hygromycin-resistance marker, integration into Yarrowia lipolytica chromosomal location IntF_2, USER site for cloning, amp resistance
Depositing lab: Irina Borodina. Depositing organization: Danmarks Tekniske Universitet. Publication: EasyCloneYALI: CRISPR/Cas9-Based Synthetic Toolbox for Engineering of the Yeast Yarrowia lipolytica. Holkenbrink C, Dam MI, Kildegaard KR, Beder J, Dahlin J, Domenech Belda D, Borodina I. Biotechnol J. 2018 Jan 29. doi: 10.1002/biot.201700543. PubMed 29377615.
Backbone
  Vector backbone: Unknown
  Vector type: Yeast Expression
  Selectable markers: Hygromycin
Growth in bacteria
  Bacterial resistance: Ampicillin, 100 μg/mL
  Growth temperature: 37°C
  Growth strain: DH5alpha
  Copy number: High Copy
Gene/Insert
  Gene/Insert name: None
Terms and licenses: Academic/Nonprofit Terms; Industry Terms: Not Available to Industry
How to cite: pCfB6580 was a gift from Irina Borodina (Addgene plasmid # 106136 ; http://n2t.net/addgene:106136 ; RRID:Addgene_106136)
