[The description below was written by a language model from this plasmid's Addgene catalogue record and pLannotate feature annotations shown in this document.]
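Description:
pCfB6580 is an empty-backbone integrative vector from the EasyCloneYALI toolbox, designed for stable insertion of expression cassettes into the genome of the yeast Yarrowia lipolytica at the chromosomal site designated IntF_2. It carries no insert; a USER cloning site lets users assemble their own promoters, genes and terminators. The parental backbone is recorded as unknown. In E. coli the roughly 7.7 kb plasmid is maintained at high copy by a ColE1/pUC-type origin and selected with ampicillin through the bla (AmpR) gene and its promoter. No yeast replication origin is annotated, consistent with a vector that must integrate into the chromosome to persist in the host.

The yeast selection marker is a hygromycin phosphotransferase (HygR) coding sequence flanked by two loxP sites in the same orientation, so that after integrants are selected on hygromycin, Cre recombinase can excise the marker and allow it to be reused in successive rounds of engineering. The promoter and terminator driving HygR are not identified in the feature table, nor are the USER site or the IntF_2 homology arms, which presumably occupy the large unannotated regions surrounding the marker and cloning site. Two minimal FRT sites are annotated outside the loxP-flanked marker region; the record does not describe a role for them. Other automated hits, including a short HUL5 fragment, a tiny KanR fragment, lacZα remnants and pieces of the rrnB terminator/5S rRNA region, appear to be partial similarity matches or backbone remnants rather than functional parts. The vector is typically used for metabolic engineering and strain construction in Y. lipolytica.
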