Features (pLannotate 1.2.2; 14 found; start..end, strand, type, name):
    487..520     +  protein_bind   FRT (minimal): supports FLP-mediated excision but not integration (Turan and Bode, 2011) FLP recombinase from the Saccharomyces cerevisiae 2μ plasmid
   1914..2348    -  CDS            HUL5 (fragment): HUL5_YEAST - Experimental evidence at protein level: Swiss-Prot protein existence level 1. Probable E3 ubiquitin-protein ligase which accepts ubiquitin from an E2 ubiquitin-conjugating enzyme in the form of a thioester and then directly transfers the ubiquitin to targeted substrates. Non essential. From Saccharomyces cerevisiae (strain ATCC 204508 / S288c) (Baker's yeast).
   2376..2409    -  protein_bind   loxP: Cre-mediated recombination occurs in the 8-bp core sequence (GCATACAT). Cre recombinase
   3418..4439    +  CDS            HygR (fragment): aminoglycoside phosphotransferase from E. coli; aph(4)-Ia; confers resistance to hygromycin
   4851..4884    -  protein_bind   loxP: Cre-mediated recombination occurs in the 8-bp core sequence (GCATACAT). Cre recombinase
   5449..5482    -  protein_bind   FRT (minimal): supports FLP-mediated excision but not integration (Turan and Bode, 2011) FLP recombinase from the Saccharomyces cerevisiae 2μ plasmid
   5526..5566    -  terminator     rrnB T1 terminator (fragment): transcription terminator T1 from the E. coli rrnB gene
   5568..5683    -  ncRNA          5S rRNA: Accession: RF00001 - 5S ribosomal RNA
   5714..5738    +  CDS            KanR (fragment): aminoglycoside phosphotransferase; aph(3')-Ia; confers resistance to kanamycin
   5768..5864    +  promoter       AmpR promoter (fragment): bla
   5867..6727    +  CDS            AmpR: β-lactamase; bla; confers resistance to ampicillin, carbenicillin, and related antibiotics
   6849..7437    +  rep_origin     ori: high-copy-number ColE1/pMB1/pBR322/pUC origin of replication
   7662..7679    +  terminator     rrnB T2 terminator (fragment): transcription terminator T2 from the E. coli rrnB gene
   7704..17      -  CDS            lacZα (fragment) (across the origin): LacZα fragment of β-galactosidase; lacZ fragment
>Addgene plasmid #106136 | pCfB6580 | addgene full sequence | sequence record 205321 | Addgene NGS Result
GTAAAACGACGGCCAGTCTTAAGCTCGGGCCCCCTGGGCGGTTCTGATAACGAGTAATCGTTAATCCGCA
AATAACGTAAAAACCCGCTTCGGCGGGTTTTTTTATGGGGGGAGTTTAGGGAAAGAGCATTTGTCAGAAT
ATTTAAGGGCGCCTGTCACTTTGCTTGATATATGAGAATTATTTAACCTTATAAATGAGAAAAAAGCAAC
GCACTTTAAATAAGATACGTTGCTTTTTCGATTGATGAACACCTATAATTAAACTATTCATCTATTATTT
ATGATTTTTTGTATATACAATATTTCTAGTTTGTTAAAGAGAATTAAGAAAATAAATCTCGAAAATAATA
AAGGGAAAATCAGTTTTTGATATCAAAATTATACATGTCAACGATAATACAAAATATAATACAAACTATA
AGATGTTATCAGTATTTATTATGCATTTAGAATAAATTTTGTGTCGCCCTTATTCGACTCACTATAGAAG
TTCCTATTCTCTAGAAAGTATAGGAACTTCACTTCATTTTATTTAAATTTGCGGCCGCGAATGCGTGCGA
TTTTCACAAGGATCTACTCTCTGTCCATCTTCCACTAGCCCCTCTAAAACCAATCCTCCTTGAAGATTTA
TCAGACAAGTCCTCAGTAACATTCTTCACACTCTCATGATACTCAAACTCGACCATAGTCACTCTCTCCC
CCTCTTCTCCATGACGTCAGTTCTGACTAATCATCACAACACAACACCACGCTTCAGGAGCAAATAACGA
ACAGCTGCTCGCATCAGAACATATCACAGCAATAACAACACGTGTTCCCGTGCAAAGAACCAGTAATTGG
AATGTCCAGCTCCTGCGCGCCTGCGCCAGATGTTTGAGGAAAGTGGGGTACAGTATGTACATACTTGTAA
GGTGCACATGTGTGCTGCTGCCCCGGGTGGAGATAACTAGGGAACGGCTAAAACTGCACAGTTTGGTGTT
CATGTGAGCTGAAGAGGGGGAAAGGGTGGTATTTGCAAGGTTTTGGGGTCATTGAAGGTGTGGACTTGGA
TCTGGGGTTTTACGTGCAACGCTTACGCAACTAACATGAATGAATACGATATACATCAAAGACTATGATA
CGCAGTATTGCACACTGTACGAGTAAGGGCACTAGCCACTGCACTCAAGTGAAACCGTTGCCCGGGTACG
AGTATGAGTATGTACAGTATGTTTAGTATTGTACTTGGACAATGCTTGTATCGTACATTCTCAAGTGTCA
AACATAAATATCCGTTGCTATATCCTCGCACCACCACGTAGCTCGCTATATCCCTGTGTTGAATCCATCC
ATCTTGGATTGCCAATTGTGCACACAGAACCGGGCACTCACTTCCCCATCCACACTTCAACGGAATGCGT
GCGATCGCGTGCATTCCTTCTGTTCGGAATCAACCTCAAGGTTAACGGCCACGATCCCCTCGTTGTTACT
CTTGGTCAGCCCATTGTCGGTAACGCTGGCTTTGCTAACTGGGTCGATAAACTCTTCTTTGGCCAGGAGA
ACCCCGATGTCTCCAAGGTGTCCAAAGACCGAAAGCTCTACCGAATCACCCACCGAGGAGATATCGTCCC
TCAAGTGCCCTTCTGGGACGGTTACCAGCACTGCTCTGGTGAGGTCTTTATTGACTGGCCCCTGATCCAC
CCTCCTCTCTCCAACGTTGTCATGTGCCAGGGCCAGAGCAATAAACAGTGCTCTGCCGGTAACACTCTGC
TCCAGCAGGTCAATGTGATTGGAAACCATCTGCAGTACTTCGTCACCGAGGGTGTCTGTGGTATCTAAGC
TATTTATCACTCTTTACAACTTCTACCTCAACTATCTACTTTAATAAATGAATATCGTTTATTCTCTATG
ATTACTGTATATGCGTTCCTCTAAGACAAATCGAAACCAGCATGCGATCGAATGGCATACAAAAGTTTCT
TCCGAAGTTGATCAATGTCCTGATAGTCAGGCAGCTTGAGAAGATTGACACAGGTGGAGGCCGTAGGGAA
CCGATCAACCTGTCTACCAGCGTTACGAATGGCAAATGACGGGTTCAAAGCCTTGAATCCTTGCAATGGT
GCCTTGGATACTGATGTCACAAACTTAAGAAGCAGCCGCTTGTCCTCTTCCTCGAAACTCTCAAACACAG
TCCAGAAGTCCTTTATAGTTTGATCTGTATCCAGATAGCCTCCGTAATTGGTGTGTGTCTTCAAATCCCA
GACGTCCACATTGGCATGTCCTCCACTGATAAGCATTTGAAGTTCATCTGCGTTGAACATTGAGACCCAC
GAAGGGTCAATGAGCTGGTATAGACCGCCCAAGAATGCATCTGAGAACAGCTGAAGCTTCGTACGATAAC
TTCGTATAATGTATGCTATACGAAGTTATAAGGAGTTTGGCGCCCGTTTTTTCGAGCCCCACACGTTTCG
GTGAGTATGAGCGGCGGCAGATTCGAGCGTTTCCGGTTTCCGCGGCTGGACGAGAGCCCATGATGGGGGC
TCCCACCACCAGCAATCAGGGCCCTGATTACACACCCACCTGTAATGTCATGCTGTTCATCGTGGTTAAT
GCTGCTGTGTGCTGTGTGTGTGTGTTGTTTGGCGCTCATTGTTGCGTTATGCAGCGTACACCACAATATT
GGAAGCTTATTAGCCTTTCTATTTTTTCGTTTGCAAGGCTTAACAACATTGCTGTGGAGAGGGATGGGGA
TATGGAGGCCGCTGGAGGGAGTCGGAGAGGCGTTTTGGAGCGGCTTGGCCTGGCGCCCAGCTCGCGAAAC
GCACCTAGGACCCTTTGGCACGCCGAAATGTGCCACTTTTCAGTCTAGTAACGCCTTACCTACGTCATTC
CATGCATGCATGTTTGCGCCTTTTTTCCCTTGCCCTTGATCGCCACACAGTACAGTGCACTGTACAGTGG
AGGTTTTGGGGGGGTCTTAGATGGGAGCTAAAAGCGGCCTAGCGGTACACTAGTGGGATTGTATGGAGTG
GCATGGAGCCTAGGTGGAGCCTGACAGGACGCACGACCGGCTAGCCCGTGACAGACGATGGGTGGCTCCT
GTTGTCCACCGCGTACAAATGTTTGGGCCAAAGTCTTGTCAGCCTTGCTTGCGAACCTAATTCCCAATTT
TGTCACTTCGCACCCCCATTGATCGAGCCCTAACCCCTGCCCATCAGGCAATCCAATTAAGCTCGCATTG
TCTGCCTTGTTTAGTTTGGCTCCTGCCCGTTTCGGCGTCCACTTGCACAAACACAAACAAGCATTATATA
TAAGGCTCGTCTCTCCCTCCCAACCACACTCACTTTTTTGCCCGTCTTCCCTTGCTAACACAAAAGTCAA
GAACACAAACAACCACCCCAACCCCCTTACACACAAGACATATCTACAGCAATGGGTAAAAAGCCTGAAC
TCACCGCGACGTCTGTCGAGAAGTTTCTGATCGAAAAGTTCGACAGCGTCTCCGACCTGATGCAGCTCTC
GGAGGGCGAAGAATCTCGTGCTTTCAGCTTCGATGTAGGAGGGCGTGGATATGTCCTGCGGGTAAATAGC
TGCGCCGATGGTTTCTACAAAGATCGTTATGTTTATCGGCACTTTGCATCGGCCGCGCTCCCGATTCCGG
AAGTGCTTGACATTGGGGAATTCAGCGAGAGCCTGACCTATTGCATCTCCCGCCGTGCACAGGGTGTCAC
GTTGCAAGACCTGCCTGAAACCGAACTGCCCGCTGTTCTGCAGCCGGTCGCGGAGGCAATGGATGCCATT
GCTGCGGCCGATCTTAGCCAGACGAGCGGGTTCGGCCCATTCGGACCGCAAGGAATCGGTCAATACACTA
CATGGCGTGATTTCATATGCGCGATTGCTGATCCCCATGTGTATCACTGGCAAACTGTGATGGACGACAC
CGTCAGTGCGTCCGTCGCGCAGGCTCTCGATGAGCTGATGCTTTGGGCCGAGGACTGCCCCGAAGTCCGG
CACCTCGTGCACGCGGATTTCGGCTCCAACAATGTCCTGACGGACAATGGCCGCATAACAGCGGTCATTG
ACTGGAGCGAGGCGATGTTCGGGGATTCCCAATACGAGGTCGCCAACATCTTCTTCTGGAGGCCGTGGTT
GGCTTGTATGGAGCAGCAGACGCGCTACTTCGAGCGGAGGCATCCGGAGCTTGCAGGATCGCCGCGGCTC
CGGGCGTATATGCTCCGCATTGGTCTTGACCAACTCTATCAGAGCTTGGTTGACGGCAATTTCGATGATG
CAGCTTGGGCGCAGGGTCGATGCGACGCAATCGTCCGATCCGGAGCCGGGACTGTCGGGCGTACACAAAT
CGCCCGCAGAAGCGCGGCCGTCTGGACCGATGGCTGTGTAGAAGTACTCGCCGATAGTGGAAACCGACGC
CCCAGCACTCGTCCGAGGGCAAAGGAATAACCCCACGTTGCCGGTCTTGCCTCCTACTACCTGTCCATCA
ATGACGAGGTTCTCACCCCTGCCCAGGTCGAGGCTCTTATTACTGAGTCCAACACCGGTGTTCTTCCCAC
CACCAACCTCAAGGGCTCTCCCAACGCTGTTGCCTACAACGGTGTTGGCATTTAGGCAATTAACAGATAG
TTTGCCGGTGATAATTCTCTTAACCTCCCACACTCCTTTGACATAACGATTTATGTAACGAAACTGAAAT
TTGACCAGATATTGTTGTAAATAGAAAATCTGGCTTGTAGGTGGCAAAATCCCGTCTTTGTTCATCAATT
CCCTCTGTGACTACTCGTCATCCCTTTATGTTCGACTGTCGTATTTTTATTTTCCATACATACGCAAGTG
AGATGCCCGTGTCCGAATTCATAACTTCGTATAATGTATGCTATACGAAGTTATGTGATATCAGATCCAC
TAGTGGCCTTCTCAATTAAAATAAACAAATAAGTGAGTTCAAAATCATCCCATAGTGTTGAAGGTAATAC
CCGGTAGGGTGATACGGGGCCAATTCCTTACATAGTGATGAGAGGAACCAGCTTGGTCGAGATGCCCATT
GTAGAAAATGCTATCTACTAATCTAGAATCTCTTGTGAACGAGCAAGCACGAGCGTCTGGTGTGCTATTA
TCAGGACATCTGGTAGTCTTCTCATATTCTAGAGTTTAATGTATTGTTATTAAAGAAAAGAAGAAGAAAA
AAAGAAAAAAAACATAGAAGTGAGTAATCAACATATTTATCACCGTCAATAGACAACAACACATTCAGGA
CTGTCGGAAATGAATTAATCGACGTAATTCCGTGGTCCCAGAAACAGCAGTGCCCCTATATATGCTGACT
AATCGCAGTTTATGGTCCTGGCTAAGTCAATACAACTCCTCCCACAGAGGTCGTATCCAAGAAAGAAATA
TATCATAGTAATCAGGGAAATCGCGTGCATTCGCGGCCGCATTTAAATCCCCACTTCAGAAGTTCCTATA
CTTTCTAGAGAATAGGAACTTCACTATAGAGTCGAATAAGGGCGACACCCCATAATTAGCCCGGGCGAAA
GGCCCAGTCTTTCGACTGAGCCTTTCGTTTTATTTGATGCCTGGCAGTTCCCTACTCTCGCATGGGGAGT
CCCCACACTACCATCGGCGCTACGGCGTTTCACTTCTGAGTTCGGCATGGGGTCAGGTGGGACCACCGCG
CTACTGCCGCCAGGCAAACAAGGGGTGTTATGAGCCATATTCAGGTATAAATGGGCTCGCGATAATGTTC
AGAATTGGTTAATTGGTTGTAACACTGACCCCTATTTGTTTATTTTTCTAAATACATTCAAATATGTATC
CGCTCATGAGACAATAACCCTGATAAATGCTTCAATAATATTGAAAAAGGAAGAATATGAGTATTCAACA
TTTCCGTGTCGCCCTTATTCCCTTTTTTGCGGCATTTTGCCTTCCTGTTTTTGCTCACCCAGAAACGCTG
GTGAAAGTAAAAGATGCTGAAGATCAGTTGGGTGCACGAGTGGGTTACATCGAACTGGATCTCAACAGCG
GTAAGATCCTTGAGAGTTTTCGCCCCGAAGAACGTTTTCCAATGATGAGCACTTTTAAAGTTCTGCTATG
TGGCGCGGTATTATCCCGTATTGACGCCGGGCAAGAGCAACTCGGTCGCCGCATACACTATTCTCAGAAT
GACTTGGTTGAGTACTCACCAGTCACAGAAAAGCATCTTACGGATGGCATGACAGTAAGAGAATTATGCA
GTGCTGCCATAACCATGAGTGATAACACTGCGGCCAACTTACTTCTGACAACGATCGGAGGACCGAAGGA
GCTAACCGCTTTTTTGCACAACATGGGGGATCATGTAACTCGCCTTGATCGTTGGGAACCGGAGCTGAAT
GAAGCCATACCAAACGACGAGCGTGACACCACGATGCCTGTAGCGATGGCAACAACGTTGCGCAAACTAT
TAACTGGCGAACTACTTACTCTAGCTTCCCGGCAACAATTAATAGACTGGATGGAGGCGGATAAAGTTGC
AGGACCACTTCTGCGCTCGGCCCTTCCGGCTGGCTGGTTTATTGCTGATAAATCCGGAGCCGGTGAGCGT
GGTTCTCGCGGTATCATCGCAGCGCTGGGGCCAGATGGTAAGCCCTCCCGTATCGTAGTTATCTACACGA
CGGGGAGTCAGGCAACTATGGATGAACGAAATAGACAGATCGCTGAGATAGGTGCCTCACTGATTAAGCA
TTGGTAAGCAGAGCATTACGCTGACTTGACGGGACGGCGCAAGCTCATGACCAAAATCCCTTAACGTGAG
TTACGCGCGCGTCGTTCCACTGAGCGTCAGACCCCGTAGAAAAGATCAAAGGATCTTCTTGAGATCCTTT
TTTTCTGCGCGTAATCTGCTGCTTGCAAACAAAAAAACCACCGCTACCAGCGGTGGTTTGTTTGCCGGAT
CAAGAGCTACCAACTCTTTTTCCGAAGGTAACTGGCTTCAGCAGAGCGCAGATACCAAATACTGTTCTTC
TAGTGTAGCCGTAGTTAGCCCACCACTTCAAGAACTCTGTAGCACCGCCTACATACCTCGCTCTGCTAAT
CCTGTTACCAGTGGCTGCTGCCAGTGGCGATAAGTCGTGTCTTACCGGGTTGGACTCAAGACGATAGTTA
CCGGATAAGGCGCAGCGGTCGGGCTGAACGGGGGGTTCGTGCACACAGCCCAGCTTGGAGCGAACGACCT
ACACCGAACTGAGATACCTACAGCGTGAGCTATGAGAAAGCGCCACGCTTCCCGAAGGGAGAAAGGCGGA
CAGGTATCCGGTAAGCGGCAGGGTCGGAACAGGAGAGCGCACGAGGGAGCTTCCAGGGGGAAACGCCTGG
TATCTTTATAGTCCTGTCGGGTTTCGCCACCTCTGACTTGAGCGTCGATTTTTGTGATGCTCGTCAGGGG
GGCGGAGCCTATGGAAAAACGCCAGCAACGCGGCCTTTTTACGGTTCCTGGCCTTTTGCTGGCCTTTTGC
TCACATGTTCTTTCCTGCGTTATCCCCTGATTCTGTGGATAACCGTATTACCGCCTTTGAGTGAGCTGAT
ACCGCTCGCCGCAGCCGAACGACCGAGCGCAGCGAGTCAGTGAGCGAGGAAGCGGAAGGCGAGAGTAGGG
AACTGCCAGGCATCAAACTAAGCAGAAGGCCCCTGACGGATGGCCTTTTTGCGTTTCTACAAACTCTTTC
TGTGTT
